Addgene plasmid #113515: pFL His-I3 V41A / W43A
Purpose: Expression of His-I3 V41A / W43 A in insect cells (Baculovirus system)
Depositing lab: Hemmo Meyer. Depositing organization: Universitaet Duisburg-Essen. Publication: Ubiquitin-Independent Disassembly by a p97 AAA-ATPase Complex Drives PP1 Holoenzyme Formation. Weith M, Seiler J, van den Boom J, Kracht M, Hulsmann J, Primorac I, Del Pino Garcia J, Kaschani F, Kaiser M, Musacchio A, Bollen M, Meyer H. Mol Cell. 2018 Oct 11. pii: S1097-2765(18)30791-3. doi: 10.1016/j.molcel.2018.09.020. PubMed 30344098.
Backbone
  Vector backbone: pFL
  Vector type: Insect Expression
Growth in bacteria
  Bacterial resistance: Ampicillin, 100 μg/mL
  Growth temperature: 37°C
  Growth strain: DH5alpha
  Copy number: High Copy
Gene/Insert
  Gene/Insert name: I3 (alt name: PPP1R11)
  Species: H. sapiens (human)
  Mutation: V41A /W43A
  Entrez Gene: PPP1R11 (a.k.a. CFAP255, HCG-V, HCGV, IPP3, TCTE5, TCTEX5)
  Tag / fusion protein: 6*His (N terminal on backbone)
  Cloning method: Restriction Enzyme; 5′ cloning site unknown (unknown if destroyed)
Terms and licenses: Academic/Nonprofit Terms; Industry Terms: Not Available to Industry
How to cite: pFL His-I3 V41A / W43A was a gift from Hemmo Meyer (Addgene plasmid # 113515 ; http://n2t.net/addgene:113515 ; RRID:Addgene_113515)
