[The description below was written by a language model from this plasmid's Addgene catalogue record and pLannotate feature annotations shown in this document.]
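Description:
pFL His-I3 V41A / W43A is a baculovirus transfer plasmid built on the pFL backbone for producing a mutant form of human Inhibitor-3 (I3, encoded by PPP1R11) in insect cells. It is propagated in E. coli as a high-copy plasmid through a ColE1/pUC-type origin and selected with ampicillin via the β-lactamase gene; an f1 origin is also present. Tn7L and Tn7R ends flank the region containing the expression cassettes and a gentamicin resistance gene. This mini-Tn7 arrangement allows transposition of that segment into a baculoviral bacmid in a suitable E. coli host, from which recombinant virus can be generated.

The payload sits downstream of the very late polyhedrin promoter. It consists of an N-terminal histidine tag (catalogued as 6xHis and detected as a partial match to an 8xHis feature), followed by a TEV protease cleavage site and the PPP1R11 coding sequence, and it is terminated by an SV40 polyadenylation signal. The recorded V41A and W43A substitutions distinguish it from the wild-type protein; the record does not state their functional effect, though PPP1R11 is annotated as an inhibitor of protein phosphatase 1. A second, divergently oriented cassette made up of the p10 promoter and an HSV TK polyadenylation signal shows no annotated insert and appears to be empty. A loxP site lies nearby and can serve for Cre-mediated fusion with other loxP-bearing plasmids when assembling multi-gene constructs. Several short fragment hits (R6K γ ori, lacZα, SET1, large T antigen) are probably backbone remnants or annotation artefacts. The construct is intended for expressing affinity-purifiable, tag-cleavable mutant I3, and the associated work concerns PP1 holoenzyme formation driven by a p97 AAA-ATPase complex.
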