Features (pLannotate 1.2.2; 22 found; start..end, strand, type, name):
     33..124     +  promoter       polyhedrin promoter: polh from Autographa californica; promoter for the baculovirus polyhedrin gene
    183..202     +  CDS            8xHis (fragment): 8xHis affinity tag
    224..244     +  CDS            TEV site: tobacco etch virus (TEV) protease recognition and cleavage site
    257..634     +  CDS            PPP1R11: PP1RB_HUMAN - Also known as HCGV, TCTE5. Experimental evidence at protein level: Swiss-Prot protein existence level 1. Atypical E3 ubiquitin-protein ligase which ubiquitinates TLR2 at 'Lys-754' leading to its degradation by the proteasome. Plays a role in regulating inflammatory cytokine release and gram-positive bacterial clearance by functioning, in part, through the ubiquitination and degradation of TLR2 (PubMed:27805901). Inhibitor of protein phosphatase 1 (PubMed:9843442). From Homo sapiens (Human).
    719..802     +  CDS            large T antigen (fragment): large T antigen from SV40 (simian virus 40)
    825..959     +  polyA_signal   SV40 poly(A) signal: SV40 polyadenylation signal
    988..1037    +  CDS            SET1 (fragment): solubility-enhancement tag derived from T7 phage gene 10B
   1069..1234    -  mobile_element Tn7L: mini-Tn7 element (left end of the Tn7 transposon) Tn7
   1397..1413    +  CDS            lacZα (fragment): LacZα fragment of β-galactosidase; lacZ fragment
   1418..1872    +  rep_origin     f1 ori (sequence partly withheld): f1 bacteriophage origin of replication; arrow indicates direction of (+) strand synthesis
   1898..2002    +  promoter       AmpR promoter: bla
   2003..2863    +  CDS            AmpR: β-lactamase; bla; confers resistance to ampicillin, carbenicillin, and related antibiotics
   3034..3622    +  rep_origin     ori: high-copy-number ColE1/pMB1/pBR322/pUC origin of replication
   3808..3859    -  misc_feature   bom (fragment): basis of mobility region from pBR322
   3927..4151    -  mobile_element Tn7R: mini-Tn7 element (right end of the Tn7 transposon) Tn7
   4218..4751    -  CDS            GmR: gentamycin acetyltransferase; aacC1; confers resistance to gentamycin
   4940..4968    -  promoter       Pc promoter: intI1 (promoter lies within the coding sequence); class 1 integron promoter
   4946..5308    -  CDS            YPR2_ECOLX (fragment): Protein predicted: Swiss-Prot protein existence level 4. From Escherichia coli.
   5308..5335    -  rep_origin     R6K γ ori (fragment): γ replication origin from E. coli plasmid R6K; requires the R6K initiator protein pi for replication
   5364..5397    +  protein_bind   loxP: Cre-mediated recombination occurs in the 8-bp core sequence (GCATACAT). Cre recombinase
   5587..5635    -  polyA_signal   HSV TK poly(A) signal: herpes simplex virus thymidine kinase polyadenylation signal (Cole and Stacy, 1985)
   5771..5880    -  promoter       p10 promoter: baculovirus promoter for expression in insect cells
>Addgene plasmid #113515 | pFL His-I3 V41A / W43A | addgene full sequence | sequence record 218698 | Addgene NGS Result
TCGATTCGCGACCTACTCCGGAATATTAATAGATCATGGAGATAATTAAAATGATAACCATCTCGCAAAT
AAATAAGTATTTTACTGTTTTCGTAACAGTTTTGTAATAAAAAAACCTATAAATATTCCGGATTATTCAT
ACCGTCCCACCATCGGGCGCGGATCTACAACCATGTCGTACTACCATCACCATCACCATCACGATTACGA
TATCCCAACGACCGAAAACCTGTATTTTCAGGGCGCCATGGGATCCATGGCCGAGGCAGGGGCTGGGCTG
AGCGAGACCGTCACTGAGACAACGGTTACCGTGACAACCGAGCCCGAGAACCGGAGCCTTACCATCAAAC
TTCGGAAACGGAAGCCAGAGAAAAAGGCAGAAGCGACAAGTGACACTGTGGACAATGAACACATGGGCCG
CCGCTCATCCAAATGCTGCTGTATTTATGAGAAACCTCGGGCCTTTGGCGAGAGCTCCACGGAAAGTGAT
GAGGAGGAAGAAGAGGGCTGTGGTCATACACACTGTGTACGTGGCCACCGCAAAGGACGGCGTCGTGCAA
CCCTAGGACCGACCCCCACCACCCCTCCCCAGCCTCCTGACCCTTCCCAGCCCCCTCCAGGGCCAATGCA
GCACTAATGAGTCGACGAGCTCACTAGTCGCGGCCGCTTTCGAATCTAGAGCCTGCAGTCTCGACAAGCT
TGTCGAGAAGTACTAGAGGATCATAATCAGCCATACCACATTTGTAGAGGTTTTACTTGCTTTAAAAAAC
CTCCCACACCTCCCCCTGAACCTGAAACATAAAATGAATGCAATTGTTGTTGTTAACTTGTTTATTGCAG
CTTATAATGGTTACAAATAAAGCAATAGCATCACAAATTTCACAAATAAAGCATTTTTTTCACTGCATTC
TAGTTGTGGTTTGTCCAAACTCATCAATGTATCTTATCATGTCTGGATCTGATCACTGCTTGAGCCTAGA
AGATCCGGCTGCTAACAAAGCCCGAAAGGAAGCTGAGTTGGCTGCTGCCACCGCTGAGCAATAACTATCA
TAACCCCTAGGAGATCCGAACCAGATAAGTGAAATCTAGTTCCAAACTATTTTGTCATTTTTAATTTTCG
TATTAGCTTACGACGCTACACCCAGTTCCCATCTATTTTGTCACTCTTCCCTAAATAATCCTTAAAAACT
CCATTTCCACCCCTCCCAGTTCCCAACTATTTTGTCCGCCCACAGCGGGGCATTTTTCTTCCTGTTATGT
TTTTAATCAAACATCCTGCCAACTCCATGTGACAAACCGTCATCTTCGGCTACTTTTTCTCTGTCACAGA
ATGAAAATTTTTCTGTCATCTCTTCGTTATTAATGTTTGTAATTGACTGAATATCAACGCTTATTTGCAG
CCTGAATGGCGAATGGG
[124 nt withheld, positions 1418-1541]
C
[91 nt withheld, positions 1543-1633]
A
[49 nt withheld, positions 1635-1683]
CCTTTGACGTTGGAGTCCACGTTCTT
[37 nt withheld, positions 1710-1746]
ACCCTATCTCGGTCTATTCTTTTGATTTATAAGGGATTTTGCCGATTTCGGCCTATTGGTTAAAAAATGA
GCTGATTTAACAAAAATTTAACGCGAATTTTAACAAAATATTAACGCTTACAATTTAGGTGGCACTTTTC
GGGGAAATGTGCGCGGAACCCCTATTTGTTTATTTTTCTAAATACATTCAAATATGTATCCGCTCATGAG
ACAATAACCCTGATAAATGCTTCAATAATATTGAAAAAGGAAGAGTATGAGTATTCAACATTTCCGTGTC
GCCCTTATTCCCTTTTTTGCGGCATTTTGCCTTCCTGTTTTTGCTCACCCAGAAACGCTGGTGAAAGTAA
AAGATGCTGAAGATCAGTTGGGTGCACGAGTGGGTTACATCGAACTGGATCTCAACAGCGGTAAGATCCT
TGAGAGTTTTCGCCCCGAAGAACGTTTTCCAATGATGAGCACTTTTAAAGTTCTGCTATGTGGCGCGGTA
TTATCCCGTATTGACGCCGGGCAAGAGCAACTCGGTCGCCGCATACACTATTCTCAGAATGACTTGGTTG
AGTACTCACCAGTCACAGAAAAGCATCTTACGGATGGCATGACAGTAAGAGAATTATGCAGTGCTGCCAT
AACCATGAGTGATAACACTGCGGCCAACTTACTTCTGACAACGATCGGAGGACCGAAGGAGCTAACCGCT
TTTTTGCACAACATGGGGGATCATGTAACTCGCCTTGATCGTTGGGAACCGGAGCTGAATGAAGCCATAC
CAAACGACGAGCGTGACACCACGATGCCTGTAGCAATGGCAACAACGTTGCGCAAACTATTAACTGGCGA
ACTACTTACTCTAGCTTCCCGGCAACAATTAATAGACTGGATGGAGGCGGATAAAGTTGCAGGACCACTT
CTGCGCTCGGCCCTTCCGGCTGGCTGGTTTATTGCTGATAAATCTGGAGCCGGTGAGCGTGGGTCTCGCG
GTATCATTGCAGCACTGGGGCCAGATGGTAAGCCCTCCCGTATCGTAGTTATCTACACGACGGGGAGTCA
GGCAACTATGGATGAACGAAATAGACAGATCGCTGAGATAGGTGCCTCACTGATTAAGCATTGGTAACTG
TCAGACCAAGTTTACTCATATATACTTTAGATTGATTTAAAACTTCATTTTTAATTTAAAAGGATCTAGG
TGAAGATCCTTTTTGATAATCTCATGACCAAAATCCCTTAACGTGAGTTTTCGTTCCACTGAGCGTCAGA
CCCCGTAGAAAAGATCAAAGGATCTTCTTGAGATCCTTTTTTTCTGCGCGTAATCTGCTGCTTGCAAACA
AAAAAACCACCGCTACCAGCGGTGGTTTGTTTGCCGGATCAAGAGCTACCAACTCTTTTTCCGAAGGTAA
CTGGCTTCAGCAGAGCGCAGATACCAAATACTGTTCTTCTAGTGTAGCCGTAGTTAGGCCACCACTTCAA
GAACTCTGTAGCACCGCCTACATACCTCGCTCTGCTAATCCTGTTACCAGTGGCTGCTGCCAGTGGCGAT
AAGTCGTGTCTTACCGGGTTGGACTCAAGACGATAGTTACCGGATAAGGCGCAGCGGTCGGGCTGAACGG
GGGGTTCGTGCACACAGCCCAGCTTGGAGCGAACGACCTACACCGAACTGAGATACCTACAGCGTGAGCT
ATGAGAAAGCGCCACGCTTCCCGAAGGGAGAAAGGCGGACAGGTATCCGGTAAGCGGCAGGGTCGGAACA
GGAGAGCGCACGAGGGAGCTTCCAGGGGGAAACGCCTGGTATCTTTATAGTCCTGTCGGGTTTCGCCACC
TCTGACTTGAGCGTCGATTTTTGTGATGCTCGTCAGGGGGGCGGAGCCTATGGAAAAACGCCAGCAACGC
GGCCTTTTTACGGTTCCTGGCCTTTTGCTGGCCTTTTGCTCACATGTTCTTTCCTGCGTTATCCCCTGAT
TCTGTGGATAACCGTATTACCGCCTTTGAGTGAGCTGATACCGCTCGCCGCAGCCGAACGACCGAGCGCA
GCGAGTCAGTGAGCGAGGAAGCGGAAGAGCGCCTGATGCGGTATTTTCTCCTTACGCATCTGTGCGGTAT
TTCACACCGCATAGACCAGCCGCGTAACCTGGCAAAATCGGTTACGGTTGAGTAATAAATGGATGCCCTG
CGTAAGCGGGTGTGGGCGGACAATAAAGTCTTAAACTGAACAAAATAGATCTAAACTATGACAATAAAGT
CTTAAACTAGACAGAATAGTTGTAAACTGAAATCAGTCCAGTTATGCTGTGAAAAAGCATACTGGACTTT
TGTTATGGCTAAAGCAAACTCTTCATTTTCTGAAGTGCAAATTGCCCGTCGTATTAAAGAGGGGCGTGGC
CAAGGGCATGGTAAAGACTATATTCGCGGCGTTGTGACAATTTACCGAACAACTCCGCGGCCGGGAAGCC
GATCTCGGCTTGAACGAATTGTTAGGTGGCGGTACTTGGGTCGATATCAAAGTGCATCACTTCTTCCCGT
ATGCCCAACTTTGTATAGAGAGCCACTGCGGGATCGTCACCGTAATCTGCTTGCACGTAGATCACATAAG
CACCAAGCGCGTTGGCCTCATGCTTGAGGAGATTGATGAGCGCGGTGGCAATGCCCTGCCTCCGGTGCTC
GCCGGAGACTGCGAGATCATAGATATAGATCTCACTACGCGGCTGCTCAAACTTGGGCAGAACGTAAGCC
GCGAGAGCGCCAACAACCGCTTCTTGGTCGAAGGCAGCAAGCGCGATGAATGTCTTACTACGGAGCAAGT
TCCCGAGGTAATCGGAGTCCGGCTGATGTTGGGAGTAGGTGGCTACGTCTCCGAACTCACGACCGAAAAG
ATCAAGAGCAGCCCGCATGGATTTGACTTGGTCAGGGCCGAGCCTACATGTGCGAATGATGCCCATACTT
GAGCCACCTAACTTTGTTTTAGGGCGACTGCCCTGCTGCGTAACATCGTTGCTGCTGCGTAACATCGTTG
CTGCTCCATAACATCAAACATCGACCCACGGCGTAACGCGCTTGCTGCTTGGATGCCCGAGGCATAGACT
GTACAAAAAAACAGTCATAACAAGCCATGAAAACCGCCACTGCGCCGTTACCACCGCTGCGTTCGGTCAA
GGTTCTGGACCAGTTGCGTGAGCGCATACGCTACTTGCATTACAGTTTACGAACCGAACAGGCTTATGTC
AACTGGGTTTGTGCCTTCATCCGTTTCCACGGTGTGCGTCACCCGGCAACCTTGGGCAGCAGCGAAGTCG
AGGCATTTCTGTCCTGGCTGGCGAACGAGCGCAAGGTTTCGGTCTCCACGCATCGTCAGGCATTGGCGGC
CTTGCTGTTCTTCTACGGCAAGGTGCTGTGCACGGATCTGCCCTTGCTTCAGGAGATCGGTAGACCTCGG
CCGTCGCGGCGCTTGCCGGTGGTGCTGACCCCGGATGAAGTGGTTCGCATCCTCGGTTTTCTGGAAGGCG
AGCATCGTTTGTTCGCCCAGGACTCTAGCTATAGTTCTAGTGGTTGGCTACAGCTTTGTTTGTACTATCA
ACAGGTTGAACTGCTGATCAACAGATCCTCTACGCGGCCGCGGTACCATAACTTCGTATAGCATACATTA
TACGAAGTTATCTGGTTTAAACGTACCCGTAGTGGCTATGGCAGGGCTTGCCGCCCCGACGTTGGCTGCG
AGCCCTGGGCCTTCACCCGAACTTGGGGGTTGGGGTGGGGAAAAGGAAGAAACGCGGGCGTATTGGTCCC
AATGGGGTCTCGGTGGGGTATCGACAGAGTGCCAGCCCTGGGACCGAACCCCGCGTTTATGAACAAACGA
CCCAACACCCGTGCGTTTTATTCTGTCTTTTTATTGCCGTCATAGCGCGGGTTCCTTCCGGTATTGTCTC
CTTCCGTGTTTCAGTTAGCCTCCCCCATCTCCCGGTACCGCATGCTATGCATCAGCTGCTAGCACCATGG
CTCGAGATCCCGGGTGATCAAGTCTTCGTCGAGTGATTGTAAATAAAATGTAATTTACAGTATAGTATTT
TAATTAATATACAAATGATTTGATAATAATTCTTATTTAACTATAATATATTGTGTTGGGTTGAATTAAA
GGTCCGTATACTAGTA
