>Addgene plasmid #113515 | pFL His-I3 V41A / W43A | depositor partial sequence | sequence record 214249 | pFL His-I3 V41A / W43A sequence 1208 bps
TACTGTTTTCGTACNGTTTTTGTATAAAAAAACCTATAAATATTCCGGATTATTCATACCGTCCCACCAT
CGGGCGCGGATCTACAACCATGTCGTACTACCATCACCATCACCATCACGATTACGATATCCCAACGACC
GAAAACCTGTATTTTCAGGGCGCCATGGGATCCATGGCCGAGGCAGGGGCTGGGCTGAGCGAGACCGTCA
CTGAGACAACGGTTACCGTGACAACCGAGCCCGAGAACCGGAGCCTTACCATCAAACTTCGGAAACGGAA
GCCAGAGAAAAAGGCAGAAGCGACAAGTGACACTGTGGACAATGAACACATGGGCCGCCGCTCATCCAAA
TGCTGCTGTATTTATGAGAAACCTCGGGCCTTTGGCGAGAGCTCCACGGAAAGTGATGAGGAGGAAGAAG
AGGGCTGTGGTCATACACACTGTGTACGTGGCCACCGCAAAGGACGGCGTCGTGCAACCCTAGGACCGAC
CCCCACCACCCCTCCCCAGCCTCCTGACCCTTCCCAGCCCCCTCCAGGGCCAATGCAGCACTAATGAGTC
GACGAGCTCACTAGTCGCGGCCGCTTTCGAATCTAGAGCCTGCAGTCTCGACAAGCTTGTCGAGAAGTAC
TAGAGGATCATAATCAGCCATACCACATTTGTAGAGGTTTTACTTGCTTTAAAAAACCTCCCACACCTCC
CCCTGAACCTGANACATAAAATGAATGCAATTGTTGTTGTTAACTTGTTTATTGCAGCTTATAATGGTTA
CAAATAAAGCAATAGCATCACAAATTTCACAAATAAAGCATTTTTTTCACTGCATTCTAGTTGTGGTTTG
TCCAAACTCATCAATGTATCTTATCATGTCTGGATCTGATCACTGCTTGAGCCTAGAAGATCCGGCTGCT
AACAAAGCCCGAAAGGAAGCTGAGTTGGCTGCTGCCACCGCTGAGCAATAACTATCATAACCCCTAGGAG
ATCCGAACCAGATAAGTGAAATCTAGTTCCAAACTATTTTGTCATTTTTAATTTTCGTATTAGCTTACGA
CGCTACACCCAGTTCCCATCTATTTTGTCACTCTTCCCTAAATAATCCTTAAAAACTCCATTTCCACCCC
TCCCAGTTCCCAACTANTTTTGTCCGCCCACAGCGGGGNCATTTTTCTTCCCGGTNNGGNTTTTAATCAA
ACATCCTGGCCAACTCCA
